>Addgene plasmid #198650 | pEM.P05R | addgene full sequence | sequence record 393182 | Addgene NGS Result
GACCCTGTCAGACCAAGTTTACTCATATATACTTTAGATTGATTTAAAACTTCATTTTTAATTTAAAAGG
ATCTAGGTGAAGATCCTTTTTGATAATCTCATGAACAATAAAACTGTCTGCTTACATAAACAGTAATACA
AGGGGTGTTATGAGCCATATTCAACGGGAAACGTCTTGCTCTAGGCCGCGATTAAATTCCAACATGGATG
CTGATTTATATGGGTATAAATGGGCTCGCGATAATGTCGGGCAATCAGGTGCGACAATCTATCGATTGTA
TGGGAAGCCCGATGCGCCAGAGTTGTTTCTGAAACATGGCAAAGGTAGCGTTGCCAATGATGTTACAGAT
GAGATGGTCAGACTAAACTGGCTGACGGAATTTATGCCTCTTCCGACCATCAAGCATTTTATCCGTACTC
CTGATGATGCATGGTTACTCACCACTGCGATCCCCGGGAAAACAGCATTCCAGGTATTAGAAGAATATCC
TGATTCAGGTGAAAATATTGTTGATGCGCTGGCAGTGTTCCTGCGCCGGTTGCATTCGATTCCTGTTTGT
AATTGTCCTTTTAACAGCGATCGCGTATTTCGACTCGCTCAGGCGCAATCACGAATGAATAACGGTTTGG
TTGATGCGAGTGATTTTGATGACGAGCGTAATGGCTGGCCTGTTGAACAAGTCTGGAAAGAAATGCATAA
ACTTTTGCCATTCTCACCGGATTCAGTCGTCACTCATGGTGATTTCTCACTTGATAACCTTATTTTTGAC
GAGGGGAAATTAATAGGTTGTATTGATGTTGGACGAGTCGGAATCGCAGACCGATACCAGGATCTTGCCA
TCCTATGGAACTGCCTCGGTGAGTTTTCTCCTTCATTACAGAAACGGCTTTTTCAAAAATATGGTATTGA
TAATCCTGATATGAATAAATTGCAGTTTCATTTGATGCTCGATGAGTTTTTCTAAGAATTAATTCATGAC
CAAAATCCCTTAACGTGAGTTTTCGTTCCACTGAGCGTCAGACCCCGTAGAAAAGATCAAAGGATCTTCT
TGAGATCCTTTTTTTCTGCGCGTAATCTGCTGCTTGCAAACAAAAAAACCACCGCTACCAGCGGTGGTTT
GTTTGCCGGATCAAGAGCTACCAACTCTTTTTCCGAAGGTAACTGGCTTCAGCAGAGCGCAGATACCAAA
TACTGTTCTTCTAGTGTAGCCGTAGTTAGGCCACCACTTCAAGAACTCTGTAGCACCGCCTACATACCTC
GCTCTGCTAATCCTGTTACCAGTGGCTGCTGCCAGTGGCGATAAGTCGTGTCTTACCGGGTTGGACTCAA
GACGATAGTTACCGGATAAGGCGCAGCGGTCGGGCTGAACGGGGGGTTCGTGCACACAGCCCAGCTTGGA
GCGAACGACCTACACCGAACTGAGATACCTACAGCGTGAGCTATGAGAAAGCGCCACGCTTCCCGAAGGG
AGAAAGGCGGACAGGTATCCGGTAAGCGGCAGGGTCGGAACAGGAGAGCGCACGAGGGAGCTTCCAGGGG
GAAACGCCTGGTATCTTTATAGTCCTGTCGGGTTTCGCCACCTCTGACTTGAGCGTCGATTTTTGTGATG
CTCGTCAGGGGGGCGGAGCCTATGGAAAAACGCCAGCAACGCGGCCTTTTTACGGTTCCTGGCCTTTTGC
TGGCCTTTTGCTCACATGTTCTTTCCTGCGTTATCCCCTGATTCTGTGGATAACCGTATTACCGCCTTTG
AGTGAGCTGATACCGCTCGCCGCAGCCGAACGACCGAGCGCAGCGAGTCAGTGAGCGAGGAAGCGGAAGA
GCGCCCAATACGCAAACCGCCTCTCCCCGCGCGTTGGCCGATTCTGGTCTCCAGGATCATTTGGCGAGCG
TTGGTTGGTGGATCAAGCCCACGCGTAGGCAATCCTCGAGCAGATCCGCCAGGCGTGTATATATAGCGTG
GATGGCCAGGCAACTTTAGTGCTGACACATACAGGCATATATATATGTGTGCGACAACACATGATCATAT
GGCATGCATGTGCTCTGTATGTATATAAAACTCTTGTTTTCTTCTTTTCTCTAAATATTCTTTCCTTATA
CATTAGGACCTTTGCAGCATAAATTACTATACTTCTATAGACACACAAACACAAATACACACACTAAATT
AATAATGACTGAATTCAAGGCCGGTTCTGCTAAGAAAGGTGCTACACTTTTCAAGACTAGATGTCTACAA
TGCCACACCGTGGAAAAGGGTGGCCCACATAAGGTTGGTCCAAACTTGCATGGTATCTTTGGCAGACACT
CTGGTCAAGCTGAAGGGTATTCGTACACAGATGCCAATATCAAGAAAAACGTGTTGTGGGACGAAAATAA
CATGTCAGAGTACTTGACTAACCCAAAGAAATATATTCCTGGTACCAAGATGGCCTTTGGTGGGTTGAAG
AAGGAAAAAGACAGAAACGACTTAATATTCAGA
Features (pLannotate 1.2.2; 4 found; start..end, strand, type, name):
    150..965     +  CDS            KanR: aminoglycoside phosphotransferase; aph(3')-Ia; confers resistance to kanamycin in bacteria or G418 (Geneticin®) in eukaryotes
   1050..1638    +  rep_origin     ori: high-copy-number ColE1/pMB1/pBR322/pUC origin of replication
   1821..1864    +  CDS            lacI (fragment): lac repressor; lacI; The lac repressor binds to the lac operator to inhibit transcription in E. coli. This inhibition can be relieved by adding lactose or isopropyl-β-D-thiogalactopyranoside (IPTG).
   2175..2477    +  CDS            CYC1 (fragment): CYC1_YEAST - Experimental evidence at protein level: Swiss-Prot protein existence level 1. Electron carrier protein. The oxidized form of the cytochrome c heme group can accept an electron from the heme group of the cytochrome c1 subunit of ubiquinol-cytochrome c oxidoreductase. Cytochrome c then transfers this electron to the dinuclear copper A center (CU(A)) of the COX2 subunit of cytochrome oxidase, the final protein carrier in the mitochondrial electron-transport chain. Isoform 1 (CYC1) is the predominant cytochrome c during aerobic/normoxic growth. From Saccharomyces cerevisiae (strain AT
