[The description below was written by a language model from this plasmid's Addgene catalogue record and pLannotate feature annotations shown in this document.]
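Description:
pEM.P05R is a small (about 2.5 kb) part-donor plasmid from the Easy-MISE (Easy Modular Integrative fuSion-ready Expression) toolkit, a modular cloning system for building heterologous expression constructs in Saccharomyces cerevisiae. It is built on the pGA-blue backbone and is maintained only in E. coli. The feature table shows a high-copy ColE1/pUC-type origin of replication and a kanamycin resistance gene (aph(3')-Ia). No yeast origin, centromere, auxotrophic marker or integration homology is annotated, which fits a storage vector for a single part rather than a plasmid meant to be propagated in yeast. A short lacI fragment is also annotated and is presumably a backbone remnant with no stated function.

The payload is the promoter of the S. cerevisiae CYC1 gene (iso-1-cytochrome c), which is generally regarded as a relatively weak promoter in yeast expression work. According to the record, it is flanked so that it is released with "FG" protruding ends. These are the overhangs that set the promoter's position, and presumably its orientation, when it is joined to other toolkit modules by Golden Gate assembly, the method given in the depositor's comments. The record does not state the type IIS enzyme or the overhang sequences.

The automated annotation labels a roughly 300 bp region as a CYC1 coding-sequence fragment rather than as a promoter. The record does not resolve this difference from the catalogue description, so the exact boundaries of the promoter part should be checked against the sequence. The plasmid is typically used as a source of the CYC1 promoter module when assembling expression cassettes for yeast metabolic engineering.
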