Addgene plasmid #198650: pEM.P05R
Purpose: Easy-MISE toolkit pEM-plasmid containing CYC1 promoter with FG protruding ends
Depositing lab: Paola Branduardi. Depositing organization: Universita degli Studi di Milano-Bicocca. Publication: Easy Modular Integrative fuSion-ready Expression (Easy-MISE) Toolkit for Fast Engineering of Heterologous Productions in Saccharomyces cerevisiae. Maestroni L, Butti P, Milanesi R, Pagliari S, Campone L, Serra I, Branduardi P. ACS Synth Biol. 2023 Apr 14. doi: 10.1021/acssynbio.3c00015. PubMed 37058502.
Backbone
  Vector backbone: pGA-blue
  Backbone manufacturer: IndBioTech Lab
  Vector type: Yeast Expression, Synthetic Biology
Growth in bacteria
  Bacterial resistance: Kanamycin, 50 μg/mL
  Growth temperature: 37°C
  Growth strain: DH5alpha
  Copy number: High Copy
Gene/Insert
  Gene/Insert name: pCYC1
  Species: S. cerevisiae (budding yeast)
  Cloning method: Unknown
Terms and licenses: Academic/Nonprofit Terms; Industry Terms: Not Available to Industry
Depositor comments: Cloning Method: Goldon Gate Assembly
How to cite: pEM.P05R was a gift from Paola Branduardi (Addgene plasmid # 198650 ; http://n2t.net/addgene:198650 ; RRID:Addgene_198650)
